>Addgene plasmid #139624 | GDNF-SHC | addgene full sequence | sequence record 298424 | Addgene NGS Result
GACATTGATTATTGACTAGTTATTAATAGTAATCAATTACGGGGTCATTAGTTCATAGCCCATATATGGA
GTTCCGCGTTACATAACTTACGGTAAATGGCCCGCCTGGCTGACCGCCCAACGACCCCCGCCCATTGACG
TCAATAATGACGTATGTTCCCATAGTAACGCCAATAGGGACTTTCCATTGACGTCAATGGGTGGAGTATT
TACGGTAAACTGCCCACTTGGCAGTACATCAAGTGTATCATATGCCAAGTACGCCCCCTATTGACGTCAA
TGACGGTAAATGGCCCGCCTGGCATTATGCCCAGTACATGACCTTATGGGACTTTCCTACTTGGCAGTAC
ATCTACGTATTAGTCATCGCTATTACCATGGTGATGCGGTTTTGGCAGTACATCAATGGGCGTGGATAGC
GGTTTGACTCACGGGGATTTCCAAGTCTCCACCCCATTGACGTCAATGGGAGTTTGTTTTGGCACCAAAA
TCAACGGGACTTTCCAAAATGTCGTAACAACTCCGCCCCATTGACGCAAATGGGCGGTAGGCGTGTACGG
TGGGAGGTCTATATAAGCAGAGCTCTCCCTATCAGTGATAGAGATCTCCCTATCAGTGATAGAGATCGTC
GACGAGCTCGTTTAGTGAACCGTCAGATCGCCTGGAGACGCCATCCACGCTGTTTTGACCTCCATAGAAG
ACACCGGGACCGATCCAGCCTCCGGACTCTAGCGTTTAAACTTAAGCTTGGTACCGAGCTCGGATCCACT
AGTCCAGTGTGGTGGAATTCTGCAGATATCAACAAGTTTGTACAAAAAAGTTGGCATGAAGTTATGGGAT
GTCGTGGCTGTCTGCCTGGTGCTGCTCCACACCGCGTCCGCCTTCCCGCTGCCCGCCGGTAAGAGGCCTC
CCGAGGCGCCCGCCGAAGACCGCTCCCTCGGCCGCCGCCGCGCGCCCTTCGCGCTGAGCAGTGACTCAAA
TATGCCAGAGGATTATCCTGATCAGTTCGATGATGTCATGGATTTTATTCAAGCCACCATTAAAAGACTG
AAAAGGTCACCAGATAAACAAATGGCAGTGCTTCCTAGAAGAGAGCGGAATCGGCAGGCTGCAGCTGCCA
ACCCAGAGAATTCCAGAGGAAAAGGTCGGAGAGGCCAGAGGGGCAAAAACCGGGGTTGTGTCTTAACTGC
AATACATTTAAATGTCACTGACTTGGGTCTGGGCTATGAAACCAAGGAGGAACTGATTTTTAGGTACTGC
AGCGGCTCTTGCGATGCAGCTGAGACAACGTACGACAAAATATTGAAAAACTTATCCAGAAATAGAAGGC
TGGTGAGTGACAAAGTAGGGCAGGCATGTTGCAGACCCATCGCCTTTGATGATGACCTGTCGTTTTTAGA
TGATAACCTGGTTTACCATATTCTAAGAAAGCATTCCGCTAAAAGGTGTGGATGTATCTGCCCAACTTTC
TTGTACAAAGTGGTTGATATCAAGGCCGCCGACATCACCAGCCTGTACAAGAAAGTGGGGTGGAGCCATC
CCCAGTTCGAGAAGGGCGGAGGATCTGGCGGCGGAAGCGGCGGAGGAAGCTGGTCCCACCCTCAGTTTGA
GAAAGGCACCGAGCTGGGCAGCACCATGGCCAGCTACCCCTACGACGTGCCCGACTACGCCTGATGACTC
GAGTCTAGAGGGCCCGTTTAAACCCGCTGATCAGCCTCGACTGTGCCTTCTAGTTGCCAGCCATCTGTTG
TTTGCCCCTCCCCCGTGCCTTCCTTGACCCTGGAAGGTGCCACTCCCACTGTCCTTTCCTAATAAAATGA
GGAAATTGCATCGCATTGTCTGAGTAGGTGTCATTCTATTCTGGGGGGTGGGGTGGGGCAGGACAGCAAG
GGGGAGGATTGGGAAGACAATAGCAGGCATGCTGGGGATGCGGTGGGCTCTATGGCTTCTGAGGCGGAAA
GAACCAGCTGGGGCTCTAGGGGGTATCCCC
[124 nt withheld, positions 1991-2114]
C
[91 nt withheld, positions 2116-2206]
AGGGTGATGGTTCACGTACCTAGAAGTTCCTATTCCGAAGTTCCTATTCTCTAGAAAGTATAGGAACTTC
CTTGGCCAAAAAGCCTGAACTCACCGCGACGTCTGTCGAGAAGTTTCTGATCGAAAAGTTCGACAGCGTC
TCCGACCTGATGCAGCTCTCGGAGGGCGAAGAATCTCGTGCTTTCAGCTTCGATGTAGGAGGGCGTGGAT
ATGTCCTGCGGGTAAATAGCTGCGCCGATGGTTTCTACAAAGATCGTTATGTTTATCGGCACTTTGCATC
GGCCGCGCTCCCGATTCCGGAAGTGCTTGACATTGGGGAATTCAGCGAGAGCCTGACCTATTGCATCTCC
CGCCGTGCACAGGGTGTCACGTTGCAAGACCTGCCTGAAACCGAACTGCCCGCTGTTCTGCAGCCGGTCG
CGGAGGCCATGGATGCGATCGCTGCGGCCGATCTTAGCCAGACGAGCGGGTTCGGCCCATTCGGACCGCA
AGGAATCGGTCAATACACTACATGGCGTGATTTCATATGCGCGATTGCTGATCCCCATGTGTATCACTGG
CAAACTGTGATGGACGACACCGTCAGTGCGTCCGTCGCGCAGGCTCTCGATGAGCTGATGCTTTGGGCCG
AGGACTGCCCCGAAGTCCGGCACCTCGTGCACGCGGATTTCGGCTCCAACAATGTCCTGACGGACAATGG
CCGCATAACAGCGGTCATTGACTGGAGCGAGGCGATGTTCGGGGATTCCCAATACGAGGTCGCCAACATC
TTCTTCTGGAGGCCGTGGTTGGCTTGTATGGAGCAGCAGACGCGCTACTTCGAGCGGAGGCATCCGGAGC
TTGCAGGATCGCCGCGGCTCCGGGCGTATATGCTCCGCATTGGTCTTGACCAACTCTATCAGAGCTTGGT
TGACGGCAATTTCGATGATGCAGCTTGGGCGCAGGGTCGATGCGACGCAATCGTCCGATCCGGAGCCGGG
ACTGTCGGGCGTACACAAATCGCCCGCAGAAGCGCGGCCGTCTGGACCGATGGCTGTGTAGAAGTACTCG
CCGATAGTGGAAACCGACGCCCCAGCACTCGTCCGAGGGCAAAGGAATAGCACGTACTACGAGATTTCGA
TTCCACCGCCGCCTTCTATGAAAGGTTGGGCTTCGGAATCGTTTTCCGGGACGCCGGCTGGATGATCCTC
CAGCGCGGGGATCTCATGCTGGAGTTCTTCGCCCACCCCAACTTGTTTATTGCAGCTTATAATGGTTACA
AATAAAGCAATAGCATCACAAATTTCACAAATAAAGCATTTTTTTCACTGCATTCTAGTTGTGGTTTGTC
CAAACTCATCAATGTATCTTATCATGTCTGTATACCGTCGACCTCTAGCTAGAGCTTGGCGTAATCATGG
TCATAGCTGTTTCCTGTGTGAAATTGTTATCCGCTCACAATTCCACACAACATACGAGCCGGAAGCATAA
AGTGTAAAGCCTGGGGTGCCTAATGAGTGAGCTAACTCACATTAATTGCGTTGCGCTCACTGCCCGCTTT
CCAGTCGGGAAACCTGTCGTGCCAGCTGCATTAATGAATCGGCCAACGCGCGGGGAGAGGCGGTTTGCGT
ATTGGGCGCTCTTCCGCTTCCTCGCTCACTGACTCGCTGCGCTCGGTCGTTCGGCTGCGGCGAGCGGTAT
CAGCTCACTCAAAGGCGGTAATACGGTTATCCACAGAATCAGGGGATAACGCAGGAAAGAACATGTGAGC
AAAAGGCCAGCAAAAGGCCAGGAACCGTAAAAAGGCCGCGTTGCTGGCGTTTTTCCATAGGCTCCGCCCC
CCTGACGAGCATCACAAAAATCGACGCTCAAGTCAGAGGTGGCGAAACCCGACAGGACTATAAAGATACC
AGGCGTTTCCCCCTGGAAGCTCCCTCGTGCGCTCTCCTGTTCCGACCCTGCCGCTTACCGGATACCTGTC
CGCCTTTCTCCCTTCGGGAAGCGTGGCGCTTTCTCATAGCTCACGCTGTAGGTATCTCAGTTCGGTGTAG
GTCGTTCGCTCCAAGCTGGGCTGTGTGCACGAACCCCCCGTTCAGCCCGACCGCTGCGCCTTATCCGGTA
ACTATCGTCTTGAGTCCAACCCGGTAAGACACGACTTATCGCCACTGGCAGCAGCCACTGGTAACAGGAT
TAGCAGAGCGAGGTATGTAGGCGGTGCTACAGAGTTCTTGAAGTGGTGGCCTAACTACGGCTACACTAGA
AGAACAGTATTTGGTATCTGCGCTCTGCTGAAGCCAGTTACCTTCGGAAAAAGAGTTGGTAGCTCTTGAT
CCGGCAAACAAACCACCGCTGGTAGCGGTGGTTTTTTTGTTTGCAAGCAGCAGATTACGCGCAGAAAAAA
AGGATCTCAAGAAGATCCTTTGATCTTTTCTACGGGGTCTGACGCTCAGTGGAACGAAAACTCACGTTAA
GGGATTTTGGTCATGAGATTATCAAAAAGGATCTTCACCTAGATCCTTTTAAATTAAAAATGAAGTTTTA
AATCAATCTAAAGTATATATGAGTAAACTTGGTCTGACAGTTACCAATGCTTAATCAGTGAGGCACCTAT
CTCAGCGATCTGTCTATTTCGTTCATCCATAGTTGCCTGACTCCCCGTCGTGTAGATAACTACGATACGG
GAGGGCTTACCATCTGGCCCCAGTGCTGCAATGATACCGCGAGACCCACGCTCACCGGCTCCAGATTTAT
CAGCAATAAACCAGCCAGCCGGAAGGGCCGAGCGCAGAAGTGGTCCTGCAACTTTATCCGCCTCCATCCA
GTCTATTAATTGTTGCCGGGAAGCTAGAGTAAGTAGTTCGCCAGTTAATAGTTTGCGCAACGTTGTTGCC
ATTGCTACAGGCATCGTGGTGTCACGCTCGTCGTTTGGTATGGCTTCATTCAGCTCCGGTTCCCAACGAT
CAAGGCGAGTTACATGATCCCCCATGTTGTGCAAAAAAGCGGTTAGCTCCTTCGGTCCTCCGATCGTTGT
CAGAAGTAAGTTGGCCGCAGTGTTATCACTCATGGTTATGGCAGCACTGCATAATTCTCTTACTGTCATG
CCATCCGTAAGATGCTTTTCTGTGACTGGTGAGTACTCAACCAAGTCATTCTGAGAATAGTGTATGCGGC
GACCGAGTTGCTCTTGCCCGGCGTCAATACGGGATAATACCGCGCCACATAGCAGAACTTTAAAAGTGCT
CATCATTGGAAAACGTTCTTCGGGGCGAAAACTCTCAAGGATCTTACCGCTGTTGAGATCCAGTTCGATG
TAACCCACTCGTGCACCCAACTGATCTTCAGCATCTTTTACTTTCACCAGCGTTTCTGGGTGAGCAAAAA
CAGGAAGGCAAAATGCCGCAAAAAAGGGAATAAGGGCGACACGGAAATGTTGAATACTCATACTCTTCCT
TTTTCAATATTATTGAAGCATTTATCAGGGTTATTGTCTCATGAGCGGATACATATTTGAATGTATTTAG
AAAAATAAACAAATAGGGGTTCCGCGCACATTTCCCCGAAAAGTGCCACCTGACGTCGACGGATCGGGAG
ATCTCCCGATCCCCTATGGTGCACTCTCAGTACAATCTGCTCTGATGCCGCATAGTTAAGCCAGTATCTG
CTCCCTGCTTGTGTGTTGGAGGTCGCTGAGTAGTGCGCGAGCAAAATTTAAGCTACAACAAGGCAAGGCT
TGACCGACAATTGCATGAAGAATCTGCTTAGGGTTAGGCGTTTTGCGCTGCTTCGCGATGTACGGGCCAG
ATATACGCGTT
Features (pLannotate 1.2.2; 23 found; start..end, strand, type, name):
      1..380     +  enhancer       CMV enhancer: human cytomegalovirus immediate early enhancer
    381..584     +  promoter       CMV promoter: human cytomegalovirus (CMV) immediate early promoter
    586..605     +  promoter       PLtetO-1 promoter (fragment): modified phage lambda PL promoter with tet operator sites (Lutz and Bujard, 1997)
    607..626     +  promoter       PLtetO-1 promoter (fragment): modified phage lambda PL promoter with tet operator sites (Lutz and Bujard, 1997)
    634..667     +  promoter       TRE3GV promoter (fragment): 3rd-generation Tet-responsive promoter that can be activated by binding of Tet-On® 3G, optimized for retroviral and lentiviral vectors
    803..820     +  protein_bind   attB1 (fragment): mutant version of attB; core recombination site for the Gateway® BP reaction BP Clonase™
    826..1458    +  CDS            GDNF: GDNF_HUMAN - Experimental evidence at protein level: Swiss-Prot protein existence level 1. Neurotrophic factor that enhances survival and morphological differentiation of dopaminergic neurons and increases their high- affinity dopamine uptake. From Homo sapiens (Human).
   1461..1484    -  protein_bind   attB2: mutant version of attB; recombination site for the Gateway® BP reaction BP Clonase™
   1721..1945    +  polyA_signal   bGH poly(A) signal: bovine growth hormone polyadenylation signal
   1949..1970    +  promoter       SV40 promoter (fragment): SV40 enhancer and early promoter
   1991..2224    +  rep_origin     f1 ori (fragment) (sequence partly withheld): f1 bacteriophage origin of replication; arrow indicates direction of (+) strand synthesis
   2229..2276    +  protein_bind   FRT: FLP-mediated recombination occurs in the 8-bp core sequence TCTAGAAA (Turan and Bode, 2011). FLP recombinase from the Saccharomyces cerevisiae 2μ plasmid
   2284..3306    +  CDS            HygR: aminoglycoside phosphotransferase from E. coli; aph(4)-Ia; confers resistance to hygromycin
   3316..3441    +  CDS            ble (fragment): BLE_KLEPN - Experimental evidence at protein level: Swiss-Prot protein existence level 1. Binding protein with a strong affinity to the bleomycin family of antibiotics. Binds to CL990; an antimitotic-antibiotic compound. From Klebsiella pneumoniae.
   3436..3557    +  polyA_signal   SV40 poly(A) signal: SV40 polyadenylation signal
   3630..3646    -  protein_bind   lac operator: The lac repressor binds to the lac operator to inhibit transcription in E. coli. This inhibition can be relieved by adding lactose or isopropyl-β-D-thiogalactopyranoside (IPTG). lac repressor encoded by lacI
   3654..3684    -  promoter       lac promoter: promoter for the E. coli lac operon
   3699..3720    -  protein_bind   CAP binding site: CAP binding activates transcription in the presence of cAMP. E. coli catabolite activator protein
   3733..3825    -  CDS            lacI (fragment): lac repressor; lacI; The lac repressor binds to the lac operator to inhibit transcription in E. coli. This inhibition can be relieved by adding lactose or isopropyl-β-D-thiogalactopyranoside (IPTG).
   4008..4596    -  rep_origin     ori: high-copy-number ColE1/pMB1/pBR322/pUC origin of replication
   4767..5627    -  CDS            AmpR: β-lactamase; bla; confers resistance to ampicillin, carbenicillin, and related antibiotics
   5628..5732    -  promoter       AmpR promoter: bla
   5791..5843    -  misc_feature   bom (fragment): basis of mobility region from pBR322
