[The description below was written by a language model from this plasmid's Addgene catalogue record and pLannotate feature annotations shown in this document.]
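Description:
GDNF-SHC is a mammalian expression plasmid of about 6 kb, built on the pcDNA5/FRT/TO backbone, that carries the human GDNF (glial cell line-derived neurotrophic factor) coding sequence fused to a C-terminal StrepIII-HA tag supplied by the backbone. The open reading frame was inserted by Gateway recombination and is flanked by attB1 and attB2 sites. The tag itself is not annotated in the feature table, but it presumably lies in the unannotated stretch between attB2 and the bovine growth hormone polyadenylation signal. Transcription is driven by the CMV enhancer/promoter. It is followed by short tet-operator-like matches (annotated as PLtetO-1 and TRE3GV fragments), consistent with the tetracycline-regulated "TO" design, in which expression is repressed in cells that produce Tet repressor and induced by tetracycline or doxycycline.

Downstream of the expression cassette sits an FRT site directly ahead of a hygromycin resistance gene with an SV40 polyadenylation signal. No complete promoter is annotated upstream of this gene. In this backbone design, FLP-mediated recombination into a genomic FRT site in a suitable host cell line places the marker behind a resident promoter, so hygromycin resistance selects for single-copy, site-specific integrants and gives isogenic stable lines. In bacteria the plasmid is maintained through a high-copy ColE1/pUC-type origin and ampicillin resistance. A partial f1 origin and lac regulatory remnants are also annotated.

The stated purpose is StrepIII-HA-tagged gene expression. The Strep tag allows affinity purification of GDNF and its associated proteins, and the HA epitope allows detection. The associated publication examines GDNF-dependent RET signalling.
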