Addgene plasmid #139624: GDNF-SHC
Purpose: StrepIII-HA-tagged gene expression
Depositing lab: Markku Varjosalo. Depositing organization: University of Helsinki. Publication: PTPRA Phosphatase Regulates GDNF-Dependent RET Signaling and Inhibits the RET Mutant MEN2A Oncogenic Potential. Yadav L, Pietila E, Ohman T, Liu X, Mahato AK, Sidorova Y, Lehti K, Saarma M, Varjosalo M. iScience. 2020 Feb 21;23(2):100871. doi: 10.1016/j.isci.2020.100871. Epub 2020 Jan 31. PubMed 32062451.
Backbone
  Vector backbone: pcDNA5/FRT/TO
  Vector type: Mammalian Expression
  Selectable markers: Hygromycin
Growth in bacteria
  Bacterial resistance: Ampicillin, 100 μg/mL
  Growth temperature: 37°C
  Growth strain: DH5alpha
  Copy number: High Copy
Gene/Insert
  Gene/Insert name: GDNF
  Species: H. sapiens (human)
  Entrez Gene: GDNF (a.k.a. ATF, ATF1, ATF2, HFB1-GDNF, HSCR3)
  Promoter: CMV
  Tag / fusion protein: StrepIII-HA (C terminal on backbone)
  Cloning method: Gateway Cloning
  Sequencing primers: 5′ CMV forward; 3′ BGH reverse
Terms and licenses: Academic/Nonprofit Terms; Industry Terms: Not Available to Industry
How to cite: GDNF-SHC was a gift from Markku Varjosalo (Addgene plasmid # 139624 ; http://n2t.net/addgene:139624 ; RRID:Addgene_139624)
